Addgene plasmid #220939: enOgeuIscB with ωRNA-v2
Purpose: CMV-driven expression of enOgeuIscB and human U6-driven expression of ωRNA-v2 scaffold with BsmBI for guide cloing
Depositing lab: Weixin Tang. Depositing organization: University of Chicago. Publication: Assessing and engineering the IscB-omegaRNA system for programmed genome editing. Yan H, Tan X, Zou S, Sun Y, Ke A, Tang W. Nat Chem Biol. 2024 Jul 8. doi: 10.1038/s41589-024-01669-3. PubMed 38977787.
Backbone
  Vector backbone: pcDNA3.1
  Vector type: Mammalian Expression, CRISPR
Growth in bacteria
  Bacterial resistance: Ampicillin, 100 μg/mL
  Growth temperature: 37°C
  Growth strain: DH5alpha
  Copy number: High Copy
Gene/Insert 1
  Gene/Insert name: CMV-SV40 NLS-enOgeuIscB_nucleoplasmin NLS
  Species: Synthetic
Gene/Insert 2
  Gene/Insert name: OgeuIscB-ωRNA-v2 scaffold with BsmBI for guide cloning
Terms and licenses: Academic/Nonprofit Terms; Industry Terms: Not Available to Industry
How to cite: enOgeuIscB with ωRNA-v2 was a gift from Weixin Tang (Addgene plasmid # 220939 ; http://n2t.net/addgene:220939 ; RRID:Addgene_220939)
