[The description below was written by a language model from this plasmid's Addgene catalogue record and pLannotate feature annotations shown in this document.]
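Description:
enOgeuIscB with ωRNA-v2 is an all-in-one mammalian expression plasmid for IscB-based programmable genome editing, built on a pcDNA3.1 backbone (7,461 nt in the sequenced record). It is maintained in E. coli as a high-copy plasmid through a ColE1/pUC-type origin and selected with ampicillin via the β-lactamase gene. An f1 origin is also present. The backbone retains the pcDNA3.1 SV40 promoter–neomycin phosphotransferase–SV40 poly(A) cassette, which could in principle allow G418 selection in mammalian cells, although the record does not state that it is used this way. Short lac-region, bom, ble and HIV-1 LTR fragments called in the annotation are most likely backbone remnants or partial matches rather than functional parts.

The plasmid carries two payloads. The first is a Pol II unit in which the CMV enhancer and promoter drive enOgeuIscB, an engineered synthetic variant of the OgeuIscB RNA-guided nuclease. The protein has an SV40 NLS at the N-terminus and a bipartite nucleoplasmin NLS at the C-terminus for nuclear import, and the transcript ends at the bGH polyadenylation signal. A T7 promoter lies just upstream of the coding region. The automated annotation did not label the IscB coding sequence or the SV40 NLS, but the unannotated span between the T7 promoter and the nucleoplasmin NLS matches their expected position. The second unit, on the opposite strand, uses the human U6 Pol III promoter to express the ωRNA-v2 scaffold, the engineered guide RNA partner of OgeuIscB. It includes BsmBI sites so that a target-specific guide can be inserted by Type IIS cloning. Once a guide is cloned, transfecting this single plasmid supplies both effector and ωRNA for targeted editing in mammalian cells.
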