Features (pLannotate 1.2.2; 22 found; start..end, strand, type, name):
    117..221     -  promoter       AmpR promoter: bla
    280..332     -  misc_feature   bom (fragment): basis of mobility region from pBR322
    487..866     +  enhancer       CMV enhancer: human cytomegalovirus immediate early enhancer
    867..1070    +  promoter       CMV promoter: human cytomegalovirus (CMV) immediate early promoter
   1066..1099    +  LTR            5' LTR (truncated) (fragment): truncated 5' long terminal repeat (LTR) from HIV-1
   1115..1133    +  promoter       T7 promoter: promoter for bacteriophage T7 RNA polymerase
   2702..2749    +  CDS            nucleoplasmin NLS: bipartite nuclear localization signal from nucleoplasmin
   2801..3025    +  polyA_signal   bGH poly(A) signal: bovine growth hormone polyadenylation signal
   3029..3050    +  promoter       SV40 promoter (fragment): SV40 enhancer and early promoter
   3071..3499    +  rep_origin     f1 ori (sequence partly withheld): f1 bacteriophage origin of replication; arrow indicates direction of (+) strand synthesis
   3513..3842    +  promoter       SV40 promoter: SV40 enhancer and early promoter
   3909..4700    +  CDS            neo: KKA2_KLEPN - Also known as kan, nptII. Experimental evidence at protein level: Swiss-Prot protein existence level 1. Resistance to kanamycin, neomycin, paromomycin, ribostamycin, butirosin and gentamicin B. From Klebsiella pneumoniae.
   4724..4882    +  CDS            ble (fragment): BLE_KLEPN - Experimental evidence at protein level: Swiss-Prot protein existence level 1. Binding protein with a strong affinity to the bleomycin family of antibiotics. Binds to CL990; an antimitotic-antibiotic compound. From Klebsiella pneumoniae.
   4877..4998    +  polyA_signal   SV40 poly(A) signal: SV40 polyadenylation signal
   5033..5069    -  CDS            lacZα (fragment): LacZα fragment of β-galactosidase; lacZ fragment
   5302..5542    -  promoter       U6 promoter: RNA polymerase III promoter for human U6 snRNA
   5580..5596    -  protein_bind   lac operator: The lac repressor binds to the lac operator to inhibit transcription in E. coli. This inhibition can be relieved by adding lactose or isopropyl-β-D-thiogalactopyranoside (IPTG). lac repressor encoded by lacI
   5604..5634    -  promoter       lac promoter: promoter for the E. coli lac operon
   5649..5670    -  protein_bind   CAP binding site: CAP binding activates transcription in the presence of cAMP. E. coli catabolite activator protein
   5683..5775    -  CDS            lacI (fragment): lac repressor; lacI; The lac repressor binds to the lac operator to inhibit transcription in E. coli. This inhibition can be relieved by adding lactose or isopropyl-β-D-thiogalactopyranoside (IPTG).
   5958..6546    -  rep_origin     ori: high-copy-number ColE1/pMB1/pBR322/pUC origin of replication
   6717..116     -  CDS            AmpR (across the origin): β-lactamase; bla; confers resistance to ampicillin, carbenicillin, and related antibiotics
>Addgene plasmid #220939 | enOgeuIscB with ωRNA-v2 | addgene full sequence | sequence record 443121 | Addgene NGS Result
CCCAACTGATCTTCAGCATCTTTTACTTTCACCAGCGTTTCTGGGTGAGCAAAAACAGGAAGGCAAAATG
CCGCAAAAAAGGGAATAAGGGCGACACGGAAATGTTGAATACTCATACTCTTCCTTTTTCAATATTATTG
AAGCATTTATCAGGGTTATTGTCTCATGAGCGGATACATATTTGAATGTATTTAGAAAAATAAACAAATA
GGGGTTCCGCGCACATTTCCCCGAAAAGTGCCACCTGACGTCGACGGATCGGGAGATCTCCCGATCCCCT
ATGGTGCACTCTCAGTACAATCTGCTCTGATGCCGCATAGTTAAGCCAGTATCTGCTCCCTGCTTGTGTG
TTGGAGGTCGCTGAGTAGTGCGCGAGCAAAATTTAAGCTACAACAAGGCAAGGCTTGACCGACAATTGCA
TGAAGAATCTGCTTAGGGTTAGGCGTTTTGCGCTGCTTCGCGATGTACGGGCCAGATATACGCGTTGACA
TTGATTATTGACTAGTTATTAATAGTAATCAATTACGGGGTCATTAGTTCATAGCCCATATATGGAGTTC
CGCGTTACATAACTTACGGTAAATGGCCCGCCTGGCTGACCGCCCAACGACCCCCGCCCATTGACGTCAA
TAATGACGTATGTTCCCATAGTAACGCCAATAGGGACTTTCCATTGACGTCAATGGGTGGAGTATTTACG
GTAAACTGCCCACTTGGCAGTACATCAAGTGTATCATATGCCAAGTACGCCCCCTATTGACGTCAATGAC
GGTAAATGGCCCGCCTGGCATTATGCCCAGTACATGACCTTATGGGACTTTCCTACTTGGCAGTACATCT
ACGTATTAGTCATCGCTATTACCATGGTGATGCGGTTTTGGCAGTACATCAATGGGCGTGGATAGCGGTT
TGACTCACGGGGATTTCCAAGTCTCCACCCCATTGACGTCAATGGGAGTTTGTTTTGGCACCAAAATCAA
CGGGACTTTCCAAAATGTCGTAACAACTCCGCCCCATTGACGCAAATGGGCGGTAGGCGTGTACGGTGGG
AGGTCTATATAAGCAGAGCTCTCTGGCTAACTAGAGAACCCACTGCTTACTGGCTTATCGAAATTAATAC
GACTCACTATAGGGAGACCCAAGCTGGCTAGCGTTTAAACTTAAGCTTGCCACCATGGGATCTCCAAAAA
AGAAACGGAAGGTGGGATCTATGGCCGTGGTCTACGTGATCTCTAAGTCCGGCAAACCACTGATGCCCAC
CACCAGATGCGGCCACGTGCGGATCTTGCTCAAGGAAGGCAAGGCTAGAGTGGTGGAAAGAAAGCCCTTC
ACCATCCAGCTGACCTACGAGTCTGCCGAGGAAACCCAGCCTCTGGTGCTGGGCATTGACCCTGGCAGAA
CCAATATCGGTATGAGCGTGGTGACCGAGAGCGGAGAGAGCGTGTTCAACGCCCAAATCGAGACAAGAAA
CAAGGACGTGCCTAAGCTGATGAAGGACAGAAAGCAGTATAGGCGGGCCCACAGAAGGCTGAAGCGGCGG
TGCAAAAGACGGCGGAGAGCCAAGGCTGCCGGCACCGCCTTCGAGGAGGGCGAAAAGCAAAGACTGCTGC
CTGGCTGCAAGAAGCCTATTACATGCAAGAGCATCCGGAACAAGGAAGCCAGATTCAACAACCGCAAGCG
GCCTAAGGGATGGCTGACACCTACCGCCAATCACCTGCTGGTCACCCACCTGAACGTGGTTAAGAAGGTG
CAGAAGATCCTGCCCGTGGCCAAGGTGGTGCTGGAGCTGAATCGGTTCAGCTTTATGGCCATGAACAACC
CCAAGGTTCAGAGATGGCAGTACCAGCGGGGCCCTCTGTACGGCAAAGGCAGCGTGGAAGAGGCCGTGTC
CATGCAGCAGGATGGACACTGCCTGTTTTGTAAACACGGCATCGACCACTACCACCACGTGGTCCCCAGA
AGAAAGAACGGCAGCGAGACACTGGAAAACAGAGTGGGCCTTTGTGAAGAACACCATAGACTGGTGCACA
CAGATAAGGAGTGGGAGGCCAGACTGGCCAGCAAGAAGTCTGGAATGAACAAGAAATACCACGCCCTGTC
TGTGCTGAACCAGATCATCCCCTACCTGGCTGATCAGCTGGCCGATATGTTCCCCGGAAATTTCTGCGTG
ACAAGCGGCCGGGACACCAAGCTGTTTCGGGAAGAGCATGGCATCCCTAAGGACCACTACCTGGACGCCT
ACTGCATCGCCTGCAGCGCACTGACCGACGCCAAGAAGGTGAGCAGCCCTAAGGGCAGACCATACATGGT
GAGACAGTTCAGAAGGCATGATAGACAGGCCTGTCACAAGGCCAATCTGAACCGGAGCTACTACATGGGC
GGCAAGAAGGTTGCCACCAACCGGCACAAAGCTATGGACCAGAAAACTGACAGCCTGGAAGAGTACAGAG
CCGCTCACAGCGCCGCTGACGTGTCTAAACTGACCGTGAAGCACCCTTCTGCTCAGTACAAGGATATGAG
CAGAATCATGCCTGGCAGCATCCTGGTGAGCGGCGAGGGCAAACTGTTCACACTGAGCAGATCTGAGGGA
AGAAACAAAGGCCAGGTGAACTACTTCGTGTCCACCGAGGGCATCAAGTACTGGGCCAGAAAGTGCCAGT
ATCTGCGGAACAACGGCGGACTGCAGATCTACGTGGGATCCAAAAGGCCGGCGGCCACGAAAAAGGCCGG
CCAGGCAAAAAAGAAAAAGTGAGGCCGCTCGAGTCTAGAGGGCCCGTTTAAACCCGCTGATCAGCCTCGA
CTGTGCCTTCTAGTTGCCAGCCATCTGTTGTTTGCCCCTCCCCCGTGCCTTCCTTGACCCTGGAAGGTGC
CACTCCCACTGTCCTTTCCTAATAAAATGAGGAAATTGCATCGCATTGTCTGAGTAGGTGTCATTCTATT
CTGGGGGGTGGGGTGGGGCAGGACAGCAAGGGGGAGGATTGGGAAGACAATAGCAGGCATGCTGGGGATG
CGGTGGGCTCTATGGCTTCTGAGGCGGAAAGAACCAGCTGGGGCTCTAGGGGGTATCCCC
[124 nt withheld, positions 3071-3194]
C
[91 nt withheld, positions 3196-3286]
A
[49 nt withheld, positions 3288-3336]
CCTTTGACGTTGGAGTCCACGTTCTTT
[37 nt withheld, positions 3364-3400]
ACCCTATCTCGGTCTATTCTTTTGATTTATAAGGGATTTTGCCGATTTCGGCCTATTGGTTAAAAAATGA
GCTGATTTAACAAAAATTTAACGCGAATTAATTCTGTGGAATGTGTGTCAGTTAGGGTGTGGAAAGTCCC
CAGGCTCCCCAGCAGGCAGAAGTATGCAAAGCATGCATCTCAATTAGTCAGCAACCAGGTGTGGAAAGTC
CCCAGGCTCCCCAGCAGGCAGAAGTATGCAAAGCATGCATCTCAATTAGTCAGCAACCATAGTCCCGCCC
CTAACTCCGCCCATCCCGCCCCTAACTCCGCCCAGTTCCGCCCATTCTCCGCCCCATGGCTGACTAATTT
TTTTTATTTATGCAGAGGCCGAGGCCGCCTCTGCCTCTGAGCTATTCCAGAAGTAGTGAGGAGGCTTTTT
TGGAGGCCTAGGCTTTTGCAAAAAGCTCCCGGGAGCTTGTATATCCATTTTCGGATCTGATCAAGAGACA
GGATGAGGATCGTTTCGCATGATTGAACAAGATGGATTGCACGCAGGTTCTCCGGCCGCTTGGGTGGAGA
GGCTATTCGGCTATGACTGGGCACAACAGACAATCGGCTGCTCTGATGCCGCCGTGTTCCGGCTGTCAGC
GCAGGGGCGCCCGGTTCTTTTTGTCAAGACCGACCTGTCCGGTGCCCTGAATGAACTGCAGGACGAGGCA
GCGCGGCTATCGTGGCTGGCCACGACGGGCGTTCCTTGCGCAGCTGTGCTCGACGTTGTCACTGAAGCGG
GAAGGGACTGGCTGCTATTGGGCGAAGTGCCGGGGCAGGATCTCCTGTCATCTCACCTTGCTCCTGCCGA
GAAAGTATCCATCATGGCTGATGCAATGCGGCGGCTGCATACGCTTGATCCGGCTACCTGCCCATTCGAC
CACCAAGCGAAACATCGCATCGAGCGAGCACGTACTCGGATGGAAGCCGGTCTTGTCGATCAGGATGATC
TGGACGAAGAGCATCAGGGGCTCGCGCCAGCCGAACTGTTCGCCAGGCTCAAGGCGCGCATGCCCGACGG
CGAGGATCTCGTCGTGACCCATGGCGATGCCTGCTTGCCGAATATCATGGTGGAAAATGGCCGCTTTTCT
GGATTCATCGACTGTGGCCGGCTGGGTGTGGCGGACCGCTATCAGGACATAGCGTTGGCTACCCGTGATA
TTGCTGAAGAGCTTGGCGGCGAATGGGCTGACCGCTTCCTCGTGCTTTACGGTATCGCCGCTCCCGATTC
GCAGCGCATCGCCTTCTATCGCCTTCTTGACGAGTTCTTCTGAGCGGGACTCTGGGGTTCGAAATGACCG
ACCAAGCGACGCCCAACCTGCCATCACGAGATTTCGATTCCACCGCCGCCTTCTATGAAAGGTTGGGCTT
CGGAATCGTTTTCCGGGACGCCGGCTGGATGATCCTCCAGCGCGGGGATCTCATGCTGGAGTTCTTCGCC
CACCCCAACTTGTTTATTGCAGCTTATAATGGTTACAAATAAAGCAATAGCATCACAAATTTCACAAATA
AAGCATTTTTTTCACTGCATTCTAGTTGTGGTTTGTCCAAACTCATCAATGTATCTTATCATGTCTGTAT
ACCGTCGACCTCTAGCTAGAGCTCCCAGTCACGACGTTGTAAAACGACGGCCAGTGAATTCGAGCTCGGT
ACCAAAAAAAACTCTCTCTGTTTCCAGAGAGGTGATTGTTCCCCCTGGCTTATCTGATTTTCATCAACTG
ACATCCGCTATGCAGTTCCGGGGACTGGGGAAATCCCAGGGTGCGTCCGGCCTTTCGGCCTTACGAATGT
CTCAGCCTGTGCTCTTTCAACCTTTTCAAGTTGAAAGAGCCTGAGACGATCTCGTTCACTCTTTTCGTCT
CTCGGTGTTTCGTCCTTTCCACAAGATATATAAAGCCAAGAAATCGAAATACTTTCAAGTTACGGTAAGC
ATATGATAGTCCATTTTAAAACATAATTTTAAAACTGCAAACTACCCAAGAAATTATTACTTTCTACGTC
ACGTATTTTGTACTAATATCTTTGTGTTTACAGTCAAATTAATTCCAATTATCTCTCTAACAGCCTTGTA
TCGTATATGCAAATATGAAGGAATCATGGGAAATAGGCCCTCTGGCGTAATCATGGTCATAGCTGTTTCC
TGTGTGAAATTGTTATCCGCTCACAATTCCACACAACATACGAGCCGGAAGCATAAAGTGTAAAGCCTGG
GGTGCCTAATGAGTGAGCTAACTCACATTAATTGCGTTGCGCTCACTGCCCGCTTTCCAGTCGGGAAACC
TGTCGTGCCAGCTGCATTAATGAATCGGCCAACGCGCGGGGAGAGGCGGTTTGCGTATTGGGCGCTCTTC
CGCTTCCTCGCTCACTGACTCGCTGCGCTCGGTCGTTCGGCTGCGGCGAGCGGTATCAGCTCACTCAAAG
GCGGTAATACGGTTATCCACAGAATCAGGGGATAACGCAGGAAAGAACATGTGAGCAAAAGGCCAGCAAA
AGGCCAGGAACCGTAAAAAGGCCGCGTTGCTGGCGTTTTTCCATAGGCTCCGCCCCCCTGACGAGCATCA
CAAAAATCGACGCTCAAGTCAGAGGTGGCGAAACCCGACAGGACTATAAAGATACCAGGCGTTTCCCCCT
GGAAGCTCCCTCGTGCGCTCTCCTGTTCCGACCCTGCCGCTTACCGGATACCTGTCCGCCTTTCTCCCTT
CGGGAAGCGTGGCGCTTTCTCATAGCTCACGCTGTAGGTATCTCAGTTCGGTGTAGGTCGTTCGCTCCAA
GCTGGGCTGTGTGCACGAACCCCCCGTTCAGCCCGACCGCTGCGCCTTATCCGGTAACTATCGTCTTGAG
TCCAACCCGGTAAGACACGACTTATCGCCACTGGCAGCAGCCACTGGTAACAGGATTAGCAGAGCGAGGT
ATGTAGGCGGTGCTACAGAGTTCTTGAAGTGGTGGCCTAACTACGGCTACACTAGAAGAACAGTATTTGG
TATCTGCGCTCTGCTGAAGCCAGTTACCTTCGGAAAAAGAGTTGGTAGCTCTTGATCCGGCAAACAAACC
ACCGCTGGTAGCGGTGGTTTTTTTGTTTGCAAGCAGCAGATTACGCGCAGAAAAAAAGGATCTCAAGAAG
ATCCTTTGATCTTTTCTACGGGGTCTGACGCTCAGTGGAACGAAAACTCACGTTAAGGGATTTTGGTCAT
GAGATTATCAAAAAGGATCTTCACCTAGATCCTTTTAAATTAAAAATGAAGTTTTAAATCAATCTAAAGT
ATATATGAGTAAACTTGGTCTGACAGTTACCAATGCTTAATCAGTGAGGCACCTATCTCAGCGATCTGTC
TATTTCGTTCATCCATAGTTGCCTGACTCCCCGTCGTGTAGATAACTACGATACGGGAGGGCTTACCATC
TGGCCCCAGTGCTGCAATGATACCGCGAGACCCACGCTCACCGGCTCCAGATTTATCAGCAATAAACCAG
CCAGCCGGAAGGGCCGAGCGCAGAAGTGGTCCTGCAACTTTATCCGCCTCCATCCAGTCTATTAATTGTT
GCCGGGAAGCTAGAGTAAGTAGTTCGCCAGTTAATAGTTTGCGCAACGTTGTTGCCATTGCTACAGGCAT
CGTGGTGTCACGCTCGTCGTTTGGTATGGCTTCATTCAGCTCCGGTTCCCAACGATCAAGGCGAGTTACA
TGATCCCCCATGTTGTGCAAAAAAGCGGTTAGCTCCTTCGGTCCTCCGATCGTTGTCAGAAGTAAGTTGG
CCGCAGTGTTATCACTCATGGTTATGGCAGCACTGCATAATTCTCTTACTGTCATGCCATCCGTAAGATG
CTTTTCTGTGACTGGTGAGTACTCAACCAAGTCATTCTGAGAATAGTGTATGCGGCGACCGAGTTGCTCT
TGCCCGGCGTCAATACGGGATAATACCGCGCCACATAGCAGAACTTTAAAAGTGCTCATCATTGGAAAAC
GTTCTTCGGGGCGAAAACTCTCAAGGATCTTACCGCTGTTGAGATCCAGTTCGATGTAACCCACTCGTGC
A
